Addgene plasmid #223196: pCXLE-hTBX3
Purpose: Episomal plasmid expresses hTBX3
Depositing lab: R. Michael Roberts. Depositing organization: University of Missouri at Columbia. Publication: Improving the differentiation capability of porcine induced pluripotent stem cells by using the additional reprogramming factor TBX3. Liao YJ, Yang JR, Kuo HY, Chen YS, Lin YC, Sachdev S, Kim DY, Roberts RM, Yuan Y, Ezashi T. FEBS J. 2026 Sep 30. doi: 10.1111/febs.70733. PubMed 42813928.
Backbone
  Vector backbone: pCXLE-gw
  Backbone manufacturer: Shinya Yamanaka
  Backbone size w/o insert (bp): 11898
  Total vector size (bp): 14130
  Vector type: Mammalian Expression
Growth in bacteria
  Bacterial resistance: Ampicillin, 100 μg/mL
  Growth temperature: 37°C
  Growth strain: DH5alpha
  Copy number: High Copy
Gene/Insert
  Gene/Insert name: T-Box Transcription Factor 3 (alt name: TBX3)
  Species: H. sapiens (human)
  Insert size (bp): 2232
  GenBank ID: NM_005996.4 NM_005996.4
  Entrez Gene: TBX3 (a.k.a. TBX3-ISO, UMS, XHL)
  Promoter: CAG
  Cloning method: Gateway Cloning
  Sequencing primers: 5′ pCAG-F; 3′ WPRE-R
Terms and licenses: Academic/Nonprofit Terms; Industry Terms: Not Available to Industry
How to cite: pCXLE-hTBX3 was a gift from R. Michael Roberts (Addgene plasmid # 223196 ; http://n2t.net/addgene:223196 ; RRID:Addgene_223196)
