[The description below was written by a language model from this plasmid's Addgene catalogue record and pLannotate feature annotations shown in this document.]
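Description:
pCXLE-hTBX3 is a non-integrating episomal mammalian expression plasmid that delivers human T-box transcription factor 3 (TBX3). It is built on the pCXLE-gw Gateway destination backbone, and the attB1 and attB2 sites flanking the TBX3 coding sequence are the scars of the Gateway recombination used to insert it. In E. coli the plasmid replicates from a high-copy ColE1/pUC-type origin and is selected with ampicillin through the β-lactamase gene. No mammalian drug-selection marker is annotated.

TBX3 is driven by the CAG promoter, annotated here as its three components: the CMV immediate-early enhancer, the chicken β-actin promoter and a chimeric β-actin/β-globin intron. Downstream lie a WPRE, which enhances transcript stability and expression, and the rabbit β-globin polyadenylation signal. Episomal maintenance in mammalian cells comes from the Epstein-Barr virus elements: EBNA1 binds the oriP origin, allowing the plasmid to replicate and segregate extrachromosomally in dividing cells and then be gradually lost, giving prolonged but transient expression without genomic integration. Two loxP sites flank the EBNA1 cassette, so Cre recombinase could in principle act on this region to disable episomal persistence. The small EBV, lac and HBB fragments in the feature table are most likely incidental matches to flanking backbone sequence.

The associated work used TBX3 as an additional reprogramming factor to improve the differentiation capability of porcine induced pluripotent stem cells. The catalogue lists a total size of 14,130 bp, whereas the annotated long-read sequence is 12,482 nt; the record does not explain this difference.
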