Features (pLannotate 1.2.2; 25 found; start..end, strand, type, name):
     31..619     +  misc_feature   WPRE: woodchuck hepatitis virus posttranscriptional regulatory element
    627..704     +  CDS            HBB (fragment): HBB_PONPY - Experimental evidence at transcript level: Swiss-Prot protein existence level 2. Involved in oxygen transport from the lung to the various peripheral tissues. From Pongo pygmaeus (Bornean orangutan).
    775..830     +  polyA_signal   β-globin poly(A) signal: rabbit β-globin polyadenylation signal (Gil and Proudfoot, 1987)
   1213..1235    -  protein_bind   lac operator (fragment): The lac repressor binds to the lac operator to inhibit transcription in E. coli. This inhibition can be relieved by adding lactose or isopropyl-β-D-thiogalactopyranoside (IPTG). lac repressor encoded by lacI
   1239..1269    -  promoter       lac promoter: promoter for the E. coli lac operon
   1284..1305    -  protein_bind   CAP binding site: CAP binding activates transcription in the presence of cAMP. E. coli catabolite activator protein
   1318..1357    -  CDS            lacI (fragment): lac repressor; lacI; The lac repressor binds to the lac operator to inhibit transcription in E. coli. This inhibition can be relieved by adding lactose or isopropyl-β-D-thiogalactopyranoside (IPTG).
   1394..1427    -  protein_bind   loxP: Cre-mediated recombination occurs in the 8-bp core sequence (GCATACAT). Cre recombinase
   1480..1503    +  promoter       tet promoter (fragment): E. coli promoter for tetracycline efflux protein gene
   1506..1850    +  CDS            BRRF2_EBVB9 (fragment): Protein inferred from homology: Swiss-Prot protein existence level 3. From Epstein-Barr virus (strain B95-8) (HHV-4) (Human herpesvirus 4).
   1888..3813    +  CDS            EBNA1: Epstein-Barr nuclear antigen 1, also known as EBNA-1 crucial for latent viral infection, and for episomal amplification of vectors containing the oriP origin (Okita et al., 2013)
   3896..3964    +  CDS            gL (fragment): GL_EBVB9 - Experimental evidence at protein level: Swiss-Prot protein existence level 1. The heterodimer glycoprotein H-glycoprotein L is required for the fusion of viral and plasma membranes leading to virus entry into the host cell. Acts as a functional inhibitor of gH and maintains gH in an inhibited form. Upon binding to host integrins, gL dissociates from gH leading to activation of the viral fusion glycoproteins gB and gH. Fusion of EBV with B-lymphocytes requires the additional receptor- binding protein gp42, which forms a complex with gH/gL. The heterodimer gH/gL targets also host EPHA
   3981..4014    -  protein_bind   loxP: Cre-mediated recombination occurs in the 8-bp core sequence (GCATACAT). Cre recombinase
   4048..4200    +  CDS            gL (fragment): GL_EBVA8 - Experimental evidence at protein level: Swiss-Prot protein existence level 1. The heterodimer glycoprotein H-glycoprotein L is required for the fusion of viral and plasma membranes leading to virus entry into the host cell. Acts as a functional inhibitor of gH and maintains gH in an inhibited form. Upon binding to host integrins, gL dissociates from gH leading to activation of the viral fusion glycoproteins gB and gH. The heterodimer gH/gL targets also host EPHA2 to promote viral entry. From Epstein-Barr virus (strain AG876) (HHV-4) (Human herpesvirus 4).
   4201..5990    +  rep_origin     oriP: Epstein-Barr virus oriP replication origin (Yates et al., 2000)
   6465..6519    -  CDS            lacI (fragment): lac repressor; lacI; The lac repressor binds to the lac operator to inhibit transcription in E. coli. This inhibition can be relieved by adding lactose or isopropyl-β-D-thiogalactopyranoside (IPTG).
   6702..7290    -  rep_origin     ori: high-copy-number ColE1/pMB1/pBR322/pUC origin of replication
   7461..8321    -  CDS            AmpR: β-lactamase; bla; confers resistance to ampicillin, carbenicillin, and related antibiotics
   8322..8426    -  promoter       AmpR promoter: bla
   8457..8836    +  enhancer       CMV enhancer: human cytomegalovirus immediate early enhancer
   8838..9116    +  promoter       chicken β-actin promoter: No description available
   9117..10133   +  intron         chimeric intron: chimera between introns from chicken β-actin and rabbit β-globin
  10192..10216   +  protein_bind   attB1: mutant version of attB; recombination site for the Gateway® BP reaction BP Clonase™
  10220..12448   +  CDS            TBX3: TBX3_HUMAN - Experimental evidence at protein level: Swiss-Prot protein existence level 1. Transcriptional repressor involved in developmental processes. Probably plays a role in limb pattern formation. Acts as a negative regulator of PML function in cellular senescence. From Homo sapiens (Human).
  12453..12477   -  protein_bind   attB2: mutant version of attB; recombination site for the Gateway® BP reaction BP Clonase™
>Addgene plasmid #223196 | pCXLE-hTBX3 | addgene full sequence | sequence record 460940 | Addgene Long Read Sequencing Result
AATTCAAGCTTCGGGGACTAGTCATATGATAATCAACCTCTGGATTACAAAATTTGTGAAAGATTGACTG
GTATTCTTAACTATGTTGCTCCTTTTACGCTATGTGGATACGCTGCTTTAATGCCTTTGTATCATGCTAT
TGCTTCCCGTATGGCTTTCATTTTCTCCTCCTTGTATAAATCCTGGTTGCTGTCTCTTTATGAGGAGTTG
TGGCCCGTTGTCAGGCAACGTGGCGTGGTGTGCACTGTGTTTGCTGACGCAACCCCCACTGGTTGGGGCA
TTGCCACCACCTGTCAGCTCCTTTCCGGGACTTTCGCTTTCCCCCTCCCTATTGCCACGGCGGAACTCAT
CGCCGCCTGCCTTGCCCGCTGCTGGACAGGGGCTCGGCTGTTGGGCACTGACAATTCCGTGGTGTTGTCG
GGGAAGCTGACGTCCTTTCCATGGCTGCTCGCCTGTGTTGCCACCTGGATTCTGCGCGGGACGTCCTTCT
GCTACGTCCCTTCGGCCCTCAATCCAGCGGACCTTCCTTCCCGCGGCCTGCTGCCGGCTCTGCGGCCTCT
TCCGCGTCTTCGCCTTCGCCCTCAGACGAGTCGGATCTCCCTTTGGGCCGCCTCCCCGCATCGGTACAAT
TCACTCCTCAGGTGCAGGCTGCCTATCAGAAGGTGGTGGCTGGTGTGGCCAATGCCCTGGCTCACAAATA
CCACTGAGATCTTTTTCCCTCTGCCAAAAATTATGGGGACATCATGAAGCCCCTTGAGCATCTGACTTCT
GGCTAATAAAGGAAATTTATTTTCATTGCAATAGTGTGTTGGAATTTTTTGTGTCTCTCACTCGGAAGGA
CATATGGGAGGGCAAATCATTTAAAACATCAGAATGAGTATTTGGTTTAGAGTTTGGCAACATATGCCCA
TATGCTGGCTGCCATGAACAAAGGTTGGCTATAAAGAGGTCATCAGTATATGAAACAGCCCCCTGCTGTC
CATTCCTTATTCCATAGAAAAGCCTTGACTTGAGGTTAGATTTTTTTTATATTTTGTTTTGTGTTATTTT
TTTCTTTAACATCCCTAAAATTTTCCTTACATGTTTTACTAGCCAGATTTTTCCTCCTCTCCTGACTACT
CCCAGTCATAGCTGTCCCTCTTCTCTTATGGAGATCCCTCGACCTGCAGCCCAAGCTTGGCGTAATCATG
GTCATAGCTGTTTCCTGTGTGAAATTGTTATCCGCTCACAATTCCACACAACATACGAGCCGGAAGCATA
AAGTGTAAAGCCTGGGGTGCCTAATGAGTGAGCTAACTCACATTAATTGCGTTGCGCTCACTGCCCGCTT
TCCAGTCGGGAAACCTGTCGTGCCAGCGGATCTCAATTCCGATCATATTCAATAACCCTTAATATAACTT
CGTATAATGTATGCTATACGAAGTTATTAGGTCTGAAGAGGAGTTTACGTCCAGCCAAGCTTAGGATCAA
TTCTCATGTTTGACAGCTTATCATCGATAAGCTGATCCTCACAGGCCGCACCCAGCTTTTCTTCCGTTGC
CCCAGTAGCATCTCTGTCTGGTGACCTTGAAGAGGAAGAGGAGGGGTCCCGAGAATCCCCATCCCTACCG
TCCAGCAAAAAGGGGGACGAGGAATTTGAGGCCTGGCTTGAGGCTCAGGACGCAAATCTTGAGGATGTTC
AGCGGGAGTTTTCCGGGCTGCGAGTAATTGGTGATGAGGACGAGGATGGTTCGGAGGATGGGGAATTTTC
AGACCTGGATCTGTCTGACAGCGACCATGAAGGGGATGAGGGTGGGGGGGCTGTTGGAGGGGGCAGGAGT
CTGCACTCCCTGTATTCACTGAGCGTCGTCTAATAAAGATGTCTATTGATCTCTTTTAGTGTGAATCATG
TCTGACGAGGGGCCAGGTACAGGACCTGGAAATGGCCTAGGAGAGAAGGGAGACACATCTGGACCAGAAG
GCTCCGGCGGCAGTGGACCTCAAAGAAGAGGGGGTGATAACCATGGACGAGGACGGGGAAGAGGACGAGG
ACGAGGAGGCGGAAGACCAGGAGCCCCGGGCGGCTCAGGATCAGGGCCAAGACATAGAGATGGTGTCCGG
AGACCCCAAAAACGTCCAAGTTGCATTGGCTGCAAAGGGACCCACGGTGGAACAGGAGCAGGAGCAGGAG
CGGGAGGGGCAGGAGCAGGAGGGGCAGGAGCAGGAGGAGGGGCAGGAGCAGGAGGAGGGGCAGGAGGGGC
AGGAGGGGCAGGAGGGGCAGGAGCAGGAGGAGGGGCAGGAGCAGGAGGAGGGGCAGGAGGGGCAGGAGGG
GCAGGAGCAGGAGGAGGGGCAGGAGCAGGAGGAGGGGCAGGAGGGGCAGGAGCAGGAGGAGGGGCAGGAG
GGGCAGGAGGGGCAGGAGCAGGAGGAGGGGCAGGAGCAGGAGGAGGGGCAGGAGGGGCAGGAGCAGGAGG
AGGGGCAGGAGGGGCAGGAGGGGCAGGAGCAGGAGGAGGGGCAGGAGCAGGAGGGGCAGGAGGGGCAGGA
GGGGCAGGAGCAGGAGGGGCAGGAGCAGGAGGAGGGGCAGGAGGGGCAGGAGGGGCAGGAGCAGGAGGGG
CAGGAGCAGGAGGGGCAGGAGCAGGAGGGGCAGGAGCAGGAGGGGCAGGAGGGGCAGGAGCAGGAGGGGC
AGGAGGGGCAGGAGCAGGAGGGGCAGGAGGGGCAGGAGCAGGAGGAGGGGCAGGAGGGGCAGGAGCAGGA
GGAGGGGCAGGAGGGGCAGGAGCAGGAGGGGCAGGAGGGGCAGGAGCAGGAGGGGCAGGAGGGGCAGGAG
CAGGAGGGGCAGGAGGGGCAGGAGCAGGAGGAGGGGCAGGAGCAGGAGGGGCAGGAGCAGGAGGTGGAGG
CCGGGGTCGAGGAGGCAGTGGAGGCCGGGGTCGAGGAGGTAGTGGAGGCCGGGGTCGAGGAGGTAGTGGA
GGCCGCCGGGGTAGAGGACGTGAAAGAGCCAGGGGGGGAAGTCGTGAAAGAGCCAGGGGGAGAGGTCGTG
GACGTGGAGAAAAGAGGCCCAGGAGTCCCAGTAGTCAGTCATCATCATCCGGGTCTCCACCGCGCAGGCC
CCCTCCAGGTAGAAGGCCATTTTTCCACCCTGTAGGGGAAGCCGATTATTTTGAATACCACCAAGAAGGT
GGCCCAGATGGTGAGCCTGACGTGCCCCCGGGAGCGATAGAGCAGGGCCCCGCAGATGACCCAGGAGAAG
GCCCAAGCACTGGACCCCGGGGTCAGGGTGATGGAGGCAGGCGCAAAAAAGGAGGGTGGTTTGGAAAGCA
TCGTGGTCAAGGAGGTTCCAACCCGAAATTTGAGAACATTGCAGAAGGTTTAAGAGCTCTCCTGGCTAGG
AGTCACGTAGAAAGGACTACCGACGAAGGAACTTGGGTCGCCGGTGTGTTCGTATATGGAGGTAGTAAGA
CCTCCCTTTACAACCTAAGGCGAGGAACTGCCCTTGCTATTCCACAATGTCGTCTTACACCATTGAGTCG
TCTCCCCTTTGGAATGGCCCCTGGACCCGGCCCACAACCTGGCCCGCTAAGGGAGTCCATTGTCTGTTAT
TTCATGGTCTTTTTACAAACTCATATATTTGCTGAGGTTTTGAAGGATGCGATTAAGGACCTTGTTATGA
CAAAGCCCGCTCCTACCTGCAATATCAGGGTGACTGTGTGCAGCTTTGACGATGGAGTAGATTTGCCTCC
CTGGTTTCCACCTATGGTGGAAGGGGCTGCCGCGGAGGGTGATGACGGAGATGACGGAGATGAAGGAGGT
GATGGAGATGAGGGTGAGGAAGGGCAGGAGTGATGTAACTTGTTAGGAGACGCCCTCAATCGTATTAAAA
GCCGTGTATTCCCCCGCACTAAAGAATAAATCCCCAGTAGACATCATGCGTGCTGTTGGTGTATTTCTGG
CCATCTGTCTTGTCACCATTTTCGTCCTCCCAACATGGGGCAATTGCCGGAACCCTTAATATAACTTCGT
ATAATGTATGCTATACGAAGTTATTAGGTCCCTCGAAGAGGTTCACTAGCGGATCTCAATTGGGCATACC
CATGTTGTCACGTCACTCAGCTCCGCGCTCAACACCTTCTCGCGTTGGAAAACATTAGCGACATTTACCT
GGTGAGCAATCAGACATGCGACGGCTTTAGCCTGGCCTCCTTAAATTCACCTAAGAATGGGAGCAACCAG
CAGGAAAAGGACAAGCAGCGAAAATTCACGCCCCCTTGGGAGGTGGCGGCATATGCAAAGGATAGCACTC
CCACTCTACTACTGGGTATCATATGCTGACTGTATATGCATGAGGATAGCATATGCTACCCGGATACAGA
TTAGGATAGCATATACTACCCAGATATAGATTAGGATAGCATATGCTACCCAGATATAGATTAGGATAGC
CTATGCTACCCAGATATAAATTAGGATAGCATATACTACCCAGATATAGATTAGGATAGCATATGCTACC
CAGATATAGATTAGGATAGCCTATGCTACCCAGATATAGATTAGGATAGCATATGCTACCCAGATATAGA
TTAGGATAGCATATGCTATCCAGATATTTGGGTAGTATATGCTACCCAGATATAAATTAGGATAGCATAT
ACTACCCTAATCTCTATTAGGATAGCATATGCTACCCGGATACAGATTAGGATAGCATATACTACCCAGA
TATAGATTAGGATAGCATATGCTACCCAGATATAGATTAGGATAGCCTATGCTACCCAGATATAAATTAG
GATAGCATATACTACCCAGATATAGATTAGGATAGCATATGCTACCCAGATATAGATTAGGATAGCCTAT
GCTACCCAGATATAGATTAGGATAGCATATGCTATCCAGATATTTGGGTAGTATATGCTACCCATGGCAA
CATTAGCCCACCGTGCTCTCAGCGACCTCGTGAATATGAGGACCAACAACCCTGTGCTTGGCGCTCAGGC
GCAAGTGTGTGTAATTTGTCCTCCAGATCGCAGCAATCGCGCCCCTATCTTGGCCCGCCCACCTACTTAT
GCAGGTATTCCCCGGGGTGCCATTAGTGGTTTTGTGGGCAAGTGGTTTGACCGCAGTGGTTAGCGGGGTT
ACAATCAGCCAAGTTATTACACCCTTATTTTACAGTCCAAAACCGCAGGGCGGCGTGTGGGGGCTGACGC
GTGCCCCCACTCCACAATTTCAAAAAAAAGAGTGGCCACTTGTCTTTGTTTATGGGCCCCATTGGCGTGG
AGCCCCGTTTAATTTTCGGGGGTGTTAGAGACAACCAGTGGAGTCCGCTGCTGTCGGCGTCCACTCTCTT
TCCCCTTGTTACAAATAGAGTGTAACAACATGGTTCACCTGTCTTGGTCCCTGCCTGGGACACATCTTAA
TAACCCCAGTATCATATTGCACTAGGATTATGTGTTGCCCATAGCCATAAATTCGTGTGAGATGGACATC
CAGTCTTTACGGCTTGTCCCCACCCCATGGATTTCTATTGTTAAAGATATTCAGAATGTTTCATTCCTAC
ACTAGTATTTATTGCCCAAGGGGTTTGTGAGGGTTATATTGGTGTCATAGCACAATGCCACCACTGAACC
CCCCGTCCAAATTTTATTCTGGGGGCGTCACCTGAAACCTTGTTTTCGAGCACCTCACATACACCTTACT
GTTCACAACTCAGCAGTTATTCTATTAGCTAAACGAAGGAGAATGAAGAAGCAGGCGAAGATTCAGGAGA
GTTCACTGCCCGCTCCTTGATCTTCAGCCACTGCCCTTGTGACTAAAATGGTTCACTACCCTCGTGGAAT
CCTGACCCCATGTAAATAAAACCGTGACAGCTCATGGGGTGGGAGATATCGCTGTTCCTTAGGACCCTTT
TACTAACCCTAATTCGATAGCATATGCTTCCCGTTGGGTAACATATGCTATTGAATTAGGGTTAGTCTGG
ATAGTATATACTACTACCCGGGAAGCATATGCTACCCGTTTAGGGTTAACAAGGGGGCCTTATAAACACT
ATTGCTAATGCCCTCTTGAGGGTCCGCTTATCGGTAGCTACACAGGCCCCTCTGATTGACGTTGGTGTAG
CCTCCCGTAGTCTTCCTGGGCCCCTGGGAGGTACATGTCCCCCAGCATTGGTGTAAGAGCTTCAGCCAAG
AGTTACACATAAAGGCAATGTTGTGTTGCAGTCCACAGACTGCAAAGTCTGCTCCAGGATGAAAGCCACT
CAGTGTTGGCAAATGTGCACATCCATTTATAAGGATGTCAACTACAGTCAGAGAACCCCTTTGTGTTTGG
TCCCCCCCCGTGTCACATGTGGAACAGGGCCCAGTTGGCAAGTTGTACCAACCAACTGAAGGGATTACAT
GCACTGCCCCGCGAAGAAGGGGCAGAGATGTCGTAGTCAGGTTTAGTTCGTCCGGGGCGGGGATCGATCC
TCTAGAGTCGACGCTAGCGGATCCGCTGCATTAATGAATCGGCCAACGCGCGGGGAGAGGCGGTTTGCGT
ATTGGGCGCTCTTCCGCTTCCTCGCTCACTGACTCGCTGCGCTCGGTCGTTCGGCTGCGGCGAGCGGTAT
CAGCTCACTCAAAGGCGGTAATACGGTTATCCACAGAATCAGGGGATAACGCAGGAAAGAACATGTGAGC
AAAAGGCCAGCAAAAGGCCAGGAACCGTAAAAAGGCCGCGTTGCTGGCGTTTTTCCATAGGCTCCGCCCC
CCTGACGAGCATCACAAAAATCGACGCTCAAGTCAGAGGTGGCGAAACCCGACAGGACTATAAAGATACC
AGGCGTTTCCCCCTGGAAGCTCCCTCGTGCGCTCTCCTGTTCCGACCCTGCCGCTTACCGGATACCTGTC
CGCCTTTCTCCCTTCGGGAAGCGTGGCGCTTTCTCATAGCTCACGCTGTAGGTATCTCAGTTCGGTGTAG
GTCGTTCGCTCCAAGCTGGGCTGTGTGCACGAACCCCCCGTTCAGCCCGACCGCTGCGCCTTATCCGGTA
ACTATCGTCTTGAGTCCAACCCGGTAAGACACGACTTATCGCCACTGGCAGCAGCCACTGGTAACAGGAT
TAGCAGAGCGAGGTATGTAGGCGGTGCTACAGAGTTCTTGAAGTGGTGGCCTAACTACGGCTACACTAGA
AGAACAGTATTTGGTATCTGCGCTCTGCTGAAGCCAGTTACCTTCGGAAAAAGAGTTGGTAGCTCTTGAT
CCGGCAAACAAACCACCGCTGGTAGCGGTGGTTTTTTTGTTTGCAAGCAGCAGATTACGCGCAGAAAAAA
AGGATCTCAAGAAGATCCTTTGATCTTTTCTACGGGGTCTGACGCTCAGTGGAACGAAAACTCACGTTAA
GGGATTTTGGTCATGAGATTATCAAAAAGGATCTTCACCTAGATCCTTTTAAATTAAAAATGAAGTTTTA
AATCAATCTAAAGTATATATGAGTAAACTTGGTCTGACAGTTACCAATGCTTAATCAGTGAGGCACCTAT
CTCAGCGATCTGTCTATTTCGTTCATCCATAGTTGCCTGACTCCCCGTCGTGTAGATAACTACGATACGG
GAGGGCTTACCATCTGGCCCCAGTGCTGCAATGATACCGCGAGACCCACGCTCACCGGCTCCAGATTTAT
CAGCAATAAACCAGCCAGCCGGAAGGGCCGAGCGCAGAAGTGGTCCTGCAACTTTATCCGCCTCCATCCA
GTCTATTAATTGTTGCCGGGAAGCTAGAGTAAGTAGTTCGCCAGTTAATAGTTTGCGCAACGTTGTTGCC
ATTGCTACAGGCATCGTGGTGTCACGCTCGTCGTTTGGTATGGCTTCATTCAGCTCCGGTTCCCAACGAT
CAAGGCGAGTTACATGATCCCCCATGTTGTGCAAAAAAGCGGTTAGCTCCTTCGGTCCTCCGATCGTTGT
CAGAAGTAAGTTGGCCGCAGTGTTATCACTCATGGTTATGGCAGCACTGCATAATTCTCTTACTGTCATG
CCATCCGTAAGATGCTTTTCTGTGACTGGTGAGTACTCAACCAAGTCATTCTGAGAATAGTGTATGCGGC
GACCGAGTTGCTCTTGCCCGGCGTCAATACGGGATAATACCGCGCCACATAGCAGAACTTTAAAAGTGCT
CATCATTGGAAAACGTTCTTCGGGGCGAAAACTCTCAAGGATCTTACCGCTGTTGAGATCCAGTTCGATG
TAACCCACTCGTGCACCCAACTGATCTTCAGCATCTTTTACTTTCACCAGCGTTTCTGGGTGAGCAAAAA
CAGGAAGGCAAAATGCCGCAAAAAAGGGAATAAGGGCGACACGGAAATGTTGAATACTCATACTCTTCCT
TTTTCAATATTATTGAAGCATTTATCAGGGTTATTGTCTCATGAGCGGATACATATTTGAATGTATTTAG
AAAAATAAACAAATAGGGGTTCCGCGCACATTTCCCCGAAAAGTGCCACCTGGGTCGACATTGATTATTG
ACTAGTTATTAATAGTAATCAATTACGGGGTCATTAGTTCATAGCCCATATATGGAGTTCCGCGTTACAT
AACTTACGGTAAATGGCCCGCCTGGCTGACCGCCCAACGACCCCCGCCCATTGACGTCAATAATGACGTA
TGTTCCCATAGTAACGCCAATAGGGACTTTCCATTGACGTCAATGGGTGGAGTATTTACGGTAAACTGCC
CACTTGGCAGTACATCAAGTGTATCATATGCCAAGTACGCCCCCTATTGACGTCAATGACGGTAAATGGC
CCGCCTGGCATTATGCCCAGTACATGACCTTATGGGACTTTCCTACTTGGCAGTACATCTACGTATTAGT
CATCGCTATTACCATGGTCGAGGTGAGCCCCACGTTCTGCTTCACTCTCCCCATCTCCCCCCCCCTCCCC
ACCCCCAATTTTGTATTTATTTATTTTTTAATTATTTTGTGCAGCGATGGGGGCGGGGGGGGGGGGGGGG
CGCGCGCCAGGCGGGGCGGGGCGGGGCGAGGGGCGGGGCGGGGCGAGGCGGAGAGGTGCGGCGGCAGCCA
ATCAGAGCGGCGCGCTCCGAAAGTTTCCTTTTATGGCGAGGCGGCGGCGGCGGCGGCCCTATAAAAAGCG
AAGCGCGCGGCGGGCGGGAGTCGCTGCGCGCTGCCTTCGCCCCGTGCCCCGCTCCGCCGCCGCCTCGCGC
CGCCCGCCCCGGCTCTGACTGACCGCGTTACTCCCACAGGTGAGCGGGCGGGACGGCCCTTCTCCTCCGG
GCTGTAATTAGCGCTTGGTTTAATGACGGCTTGTTTCTTTTCTGTGGCTGCGTGAAAGCCTTGAGGGGCT
CCGGGAGGGCCCTTTGTGCGGGGGGAGCGGCTCGGGGGGTGCGTGCGTGTGTGTGTGCGTGGGGAGCGCC
GCGTGCGGCTCCGCGCTGCCCGGCGGCTGTGAGCGCTGCGGGCGCGGCGCGGGGCTTTGTGCGCTCCGCA
GTGTGCGCGAGGGGAGCGCGGCCGGGGGCGGTGCCCCGCGGTGCGGGGGGGGCTGCGAGGGGAACAAAGG
CTGCGTGCGGGGTGTGTGCGTGGGGGGGTGAGCAGGGGGTGTGGGCGCGTCGGTCGGGCTGCAACCCCCC
CTGCACCCCCCTCCCCGAGTTGCTGAGCACGGCCCGGCTTCGGGTGCGGGGCTCCGTACGGGGCGTGGCG
CGGGGCTCGCCGTGCCGGGCGGGGGGTGGCGGCAGGTGGGGGTGCCGGGCGGGGCGGGGCCGCCTCGGGC
CGGGGAGGGCTCGGGGGAGGGGCGCGGCGGCCCCCGGAGCGCCGGCGGCTGTCGAGGCGCGGCGAGCCGC
AGCCATTGCCTTTTATGGTAATCGTGCGAGAGGGCGCAGGGACTTCCTTTGTCCCAAATCTGTGCGGAGC
CGAAATCTGGGAGGCGCCGCCGCACCCCCTCTAGCGGGCGCGGGGCGAAGCGGTGCGGCGCCGGCAGGAA
GGAAATGGGCGGGGAGGGCCTTCGTGCGTCGCCGCGCCGCCGTCCCCTTCTCCCTCTCCAGCCTCGGGGC
TGTCCGCGGGGGGACGGCTGCCTTCGGGGGGGACGGGGCAGGGCGGGGTTCGGCTTCTGGCGTGTGACCG
GCGGCTCTAGAGCCTCTGCTAACCATGTTCATGCCTTCTTCTTTTTCCTACAGCTCCTGGGCAACGTGCT
GGTTATTGTGCTGTCTCATCATTTTGGCAAAGAATTATCAAACAAGTTTGTACAAAAAAGCAGGCTACCA
TGAGCCTCTCCATGAGAGATCCGGTCATTCCTGGGACAAGCATGGCCTACCATCCGTTCCTACCTCACCG
GGCGCCGGACTTCGCCATGAGCGCGGTGCTGGGTCACCAGCCGCCGTTCTTCCCCGCGCTGACGCTGCCT
CCCAACGGCGCGGCGGCGCTCTCGCTGCCGGGCGCCCTGGCCAAGCCGATCATGGATCAATTGGTGGGGG
CGGCCGAGACCGGCATCCCGTTCTCCTCCCTGGGGCCCCAGGCGCATCTGAGGCCTTTGAAGACCATGGA
GCCCGAAGAAGAGGTGGAGGACGACCCCAAGGTGCACCTGGAGGCTAAAGAACTTTGGGATCAGTTTCAC
AAGCGGGGCACCGAGATGGTCATTACCAAGTCGGGAAGGCGAATGTTTCCTCCATTTAAAGTGAGATGTT
CTGGGCTGGATAAAAAAGCCAAATACATTTTATTGATGGACATTATAGCTGCTGATGACTGTCGTTATAA
ATTTCACAATTCTCGGTGGATGGTGGCTGGTAAGGCCGACCCCGAAATGCCAAAGAGGATGTACATTCAC
CCGGACAGCCCCGCTACTGGGGAACAGTGGATGTCCAAAGTCGTCACTTTCCACAAACTGAAACTCACCA
ACAACATTTCAGACAAACATGGATTTACTTTGGCCTTCCCAAGTGATCACGCTACGTGGCAGGGGAATTA
TAGTTTTGGTACTCAGACTATATTGAACTCCATGCACAAATACCAGCCCCGGTTCCACATTGTAAGAGCC
AATGACATCTTGAAACTCCCTTATAGTACATTTCGGACATACTTGTTCCCCGAAACTGAATTCATCGCTG
TGACTGCATACCAGAATGATAAGATAACCCAGTTAAAAATAGACAACAACCCTTTTGCAAAAGGTTTCCG
GGACACTGGAAATGGCCGAAGAGAAAAAAGAAAACAGCTCACCCTGCAGTCCATGAGGGTGTTTGATGAA
AGACACAAAAAGGAGAATGGGACCTCTGATGAGTCCTCCAGTGAACAAGCAGCTTTCAACTGCTTCGCCC
AGGCTTCTTCTCCAGCCGCCTCCACTGTAGGGACATCGAACCTCAAAGATTTATGTCCCAGCGAGGGTGA
GAGCGACGCCGAGGCCGAGAGCAAAGAGGAGCATGGCCCCGAGGCCTGCGACGCGGCCAAGATCTCCACC
ACCACGTCGGAGGAGCCCTGCCGTGACAAGGGCAGCCCCGCGGTCAAGGCTCACCTTTTCGCTGCTGAGC
GGCCCCGGGACAGCGGGCGGCTGGACAAAGCGTCGCCCGACTCACGCCATAGCCCCGCCACCATCTCGTC
CAGCACTCGCGGCCTGGGCGCGGAGGAGCGCAGGAGCCCGGTTCGCGAGGGCACAGCGCCGGCCAAGGTG
GAAGAGGCGCGCGCGCTCCCGGGCAAGGAGGCCTTCGCGCCGCTCACGGTGCAGACGGACGCGGCCGCCG
CGCACCTGGCCCAGGGCCCCCTGCCTGGCCTCGGCTTCGCCCCGGGCCTGGCGGGCCAACAGTTCTTCAA
CGGGCACCCGCTCTTCCTGCACCCCAGCCAGTTTGCCATGGGGGGCGCCTTCTCCAGCATGGCGGCCGCT
GGCATGGGTCCCCTCCTGGCCACGGTTTCTGGGGCCTCCACCGGTGTCTCGGGCCTGGATTCCACGGCCA
TGGCCTCTGCCGCTGCGGCGCAGGGACTGTCCGGGGCGTCCGCGGCCACCCTGCCCTTCCACCTCCAGCA
GCACGTCCTGGCCTCTCAGGGCCTGGCCATGTCCCCTTTCGGAAGCCTGTTCCCTTACCCCTACACGTAC
ATGGCCGCAGCGGCGGCCGCCTCCTCTGCGGCAGCCTCCAGCTCGGTGCACCGCCACCCCTTCCTCAATC
TGAACACCATGCGCCCGCGGCTGCGCTACAGCCCCTACTCCATCCCGGTGCCGGTCCCGGACGGCAGCAG
TCTGCTCACCACCGCCCTGCCCTCCATGGCGGCGGCCGCGGGGCCCCTGGACGGCAAAGTCGCCGCCCTG
GCCGCCAGCCCGGCCTCGGTGGCAGTGGACTCGGGCTCTGAACTCAACAGCCGCTCCTCCACGCTCTCCT
CCAGCTCCATGTCCTTGTCGCCCAAACTCTGCGCGGAGAAAGAGGCGGCCACCAGCGAACTGCAGAGCAT
CCAGCGGTTGGTTAGCGGCTTGGAAGCCAAGCCGGACAGGTCCCGCAGCGCGTCCCCGTAGGACCCAGCT
TTCTTGTACAAAGTGGTTCGAT
